>Addgene plasmid #25442 | pEAK10-His-Myc-Kal12 | addgene partial sequence | sequence record 31167 | 25442 with EF-1a-F
GCTTGCCACCATGGCCCATCACCATCACCATCACAACATGGAGCAAAAGCTCATTTCTGAGGAAGATCTC
AATGGTGGTGGTGGTGGGTCGACAGGATCTTTTCGGAATGATGGTTTGAAAGCTTCTGATGTCCTTCCTA
TCCTAAAGGAGAAAGTGGCCTTTGTGTCTGGGGGTCGTGATAAGCGAGGTGGACCCATCCTGACCTTCCC
TGCCCGAAGCAATCATGACAGAATAAGACAGGAAGACCTACGGAAACTCGTGACGTATTTGGCCAGCGTG
CCAAGCGAGGACGTTTGCAAACGTGGCTTCACCGTCATCATCGACATGCGGGGCTCCAAGTGGGACCTCA
TCAAGCCCCTCCTCAAGACGCTGCAGGAAGCCTTTCCCGCCGAGATCCATGTGGCCCTCATCATCAAGCC
TGACAACTTCTGGCAGAAGCAGAAGACCAACTTTGGCAGCTCCAAATTCATCTTTGAGACGAGCATGGTG
TCTGTGGAGGGCCTCACGAAGCTGGTGGACCCCTCCCAGCTGACA
