[The description below was written by a language model from this plasmid's Addgene catalogue record.]
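Description:
pEAK10-His-Myc-Kal12 is a mammalian expression plasmid carrying the rat (Rattus norvegicus) cDNA for Kalirin 12 (Kal12), one of the isoforms of kalirin, a neuronal member of the Dbl family. The approximately 9 kb insert sits in the pEAK-His-Myc backbone (about 6 kb), placed by restriction cloning between a 5′ SalI site, whose integrity is not known, and a 3′ NotI site that is retained. The protein is expressed with His and Myc tags at its N terminus. These allow detection or immunoprecipitation with anti-Myc reagents and affinity capture through the histidine tag, which is useful for such a large protein. In bacteria the plasmid is maintained at high copy number under ampicillin selection.

The record does not explicitly name the promoter. However, the recommended 5′ sequencing primer is an EF-1α forward primer, which suggests that an EF-1α promoter lies upstream of the tagged open reading frame. No feature table is provided, so the polyadenylation signal, replication origins and any mammalian selection marker are not documented here.

The depositor notes two apparent differences from the reference sequence, T46S and N62Y. These are attributed to errors in the original database submission rather than to mutations in the plasmid, so the plasmid sequence is considered correct. The associated work concerns kalirin isoforms generated through alternative 5′ and 3′ ends and an internal translational initiation site. The construct is therefore suited to expressing the epitope-tagged Kal12 isoform in transfected mammalian cells, for example to compare it with other kalirin isoforms.
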