Addgene plasmid #25442: pEAK10-His-Myc-Kal12
Depositing lab: Betty Eipper. Depositing organization: Johns Hopkins University and School of Medicine. Publication: Isoforms of kalirin, a neuronal Dbl family member, generated through use of different 5'- and 3'-ends along with an internal translational initiation site. Johnson RC, Penzes P, Eipper BA, Mains RE. J Biol Chem. 2000 Jun 23. 275(25):19324-33. 10.1074/jbc.M000676200 PubMed 10777487.
Backbone
  Vector backbone: pEAK-His-Myc
  Backbone size w/o insert (bp): 6000
  Vector type: Mammalian Expression
Growth in bacteria
  Bacterial resistance: Ampicillin, 100 μg/mL
  Growth temperature: 37°C
  Growth strain: DH5alpha
  Copy number: High Copy
Gene/Insert
  Gene/Insert name: Kal12 (alt name: Kalirin 12)
  Species: R. norvegicus (rat)
  Insert size (bp): 9000
  Tag / fusion protein: His (N terminal on insert); Myc (N terminal on insert)
  Cloning method: Restriction Enzyme; 5′ cloning site SalI (unknown if destroyed); 3′ cloning site NotI (not destroyed)
  Sequencing primers: 5′ EF-1a Forward; 3′ N/A
Terms and licenses: Academic/Nonprofit Terms; Industry Terms: Not Available to Industry
Depositor comments: There are 2 mutations in the sequence, T46S and N62Y. These sequencing errors are the result of mistakes in initial submission to GenBank by the depositing lab. The sequence should be correct.
How to cite: pEAK10-His-Myc-Kal12 was a gift from Betty Eipper (Addgene plasmid # 25442 ; http://n2t.net/addgene:25442 ; RRID:Addgene_25442)
